>Addgene plasmid #103085 | pUC19-B1UZL4 | addgene full sequence | sequence record 201733 | Addgene NGS Result
GATGCCGGGAGCAGACAAGCCCGTCAGGGCGCGTCAGCGGGTGTTGGCGGGTGTCGGGGCTGGCTTAACT
ATGCGGCATCAGAGCAGATTGTACTGAGAGTGCACCATATGCGGTGTGAAATACCGCACAGATGCGTAAG
GAGAAAATACCGCATCAGGCGCCATTCGCCATTCAGGCTGCGCAACTGTTGGGAAGGGCGATCGGTGCGG
GCCTCTTCGCTATTACGCCAGCTGGCGAAAGGGGGATGTGCTGCAAGGCGATTAAGTTGGGTAACGCCAG
GGTTTTCCCAGTCACGACGTTGTAAAACGACGGCCAGTGTGCTGTCTCATCATTTTGGCAAAGAATTCGC
GGCCGCCACCATGAACAAAGACATCAACTACGCCCTGGGGCTGGATATCGGCATCACCTCCGTCGGCTGG
GCAGTTATAAACCTGGATTTGAACCGAATCGAAGATCTGGGCGTGAGAATTTTTAACGCAGCCGAGAATC
TCAAAGATGGTTCATCATTGGCTCTCCCGAGGCGGCTTGCACGCGGACGAAGAAGGCTCCTGCGCAGGAA
AGCATACCGAGTCGAAAGAGTGCGGAAGCTGATTCTTAAAAACAACATACTCACCAAGGAGGAATTGGAG
GGTTTGTTCAAAAATAAGGAGGTGATCGACGTCTGGGAAGCCCGCGTGAAAGGTCTGGATTACAAACTGT
CTAGAGAAGAGTGGGCCAAGATTCTCATCAATTTTTGCAAGAGGCGCGGTTTTAAGAGCAACAGAAAAAA
TGAAGCCAAGGATAAGGAAGCAGGACAAATATTGTCCAGCATATCTTACAACATCGAAAAGATGAAGGAA
ACCAACAGTAGGACGATCGGCGAGTATATCTATAACGAAGTGAAGAATTCCGAGGATTCATACGCCCCAC
TTCGCAATAAGTTCGGCGAATATAAAATGTGTGTGAGCCGAGATGTGATCCGGGAAGAGATTCATACCCT
TTTTGAGAAACAGCGCGAGCTGGGCAATAATTTTGCCAGCGATGAAATCGAGGATAAGTATTTCGAGATT
TTCAATTCTCAGCGGCCTTTTAGCAACTTCGAGGACCTGGAAAAGCTCGTGGGTTTTTGCACTTTCGAGC
GAAAGAAACATAAACGAGCACCAAAACACTGCATCAGCAGCGAAGAGTTCACACTTTATGAAGGCATCAA
CAAGCTGTCAATTATTAAGGACGGTGAGAAGAGAAAGCTCTCAGAGGAGGAACGAACTCTTGTCGTTAAC
GAGGCATTCAATAAAAAGGAAATTAAATATACTACTCTGCGGAAGCTCCTTGGCCTCTCCGAGGAGGAGC
TGTTTTCTACACTGACATATTCCATCGACAAAGACATTTCCAAAACTGAAAACACCAAGTTTGTCTCATT
GAAAGGATACCATGAGATTAAAAGGGCCATTGAAAAGGGCGTGAGTAAAAAGGCGTGGCAGGATATCGAG
AATAATAGAAACCTCCTTAATGATATCGCCTACGTGTTGACACTGGGGAAAACAGATGATGAGATTGAGA
AGCAGTTGAGGCTGAGGAACGTCCCAGAGGAGCTTTTCGAATCACTTCTTGATATGTCTTTTAATAAGTT
TAACAATCTTTCTATCTACGCCTTGGAGAAAATACTCCCTTTTATGAAAGAGGGGTATCAGTACAATGAA
GCATGCGAAAAGGCCGGCTACAACTTCAAGGCGATCTATGAGGGCGTCAGAACCAAGAAGCTCCCCGTAA
TCGAAATAGACGAAATAGTTAATCCCGTGGTTAACAGGGCTCTGGCTCAGACAAGAAAAGTGATCAACTC
AGTGATCGACAAGTACGGATCTCCTGTGCGGATTAACATCGAGCTGGCCAGGGATCTGGCAAAGAATTTC
AAGGACAGAAAACTCATCGAGAAAGAACAGAAAGAAAATAGGGCAAACCTGGACAAGATTCGCGAGAACC
TCCGGGAATTGATGGACAAGGAGCCAACAGTCGTCGAGGTGCTGAAGTATAGGCTCTGGGAGCAGCAAAG
GGGGGAATGCGCCTACACCCAATCTCAAATACCTCTGGAAAGACTCTTTAGTCCAGGATACTGCGAGATC
GATCATATTATTCCCTTTAGCCGCTCCTTCGATGATTCACTGAGCAACAAAATCCTGGTGTTGGGCTCAG
AAAACCAGAGGAAAGGTAACCGCACTCCTTACGAATATTTTGGTGAAGACTCTGAGAGATGGAATTCCTT
CGAGATCTGGGTGAAAGGGTCCTATCTGAACTATAAGAAAAAGGCCAATCTTTTGAAAAAAAAATTTTCC
GAAGAAGAACAGCGCGACTGGAAAGCCCGCAACCTTCAGGACACTAAGTACATCTGCAGATACATCAGCA
ACTTTGTGAATAACCGGCTCGAATTCAAAGAAAGCGAGAATAAACAGAAGGTGATCACCGTGAATGGTCG
AGCCACTGCTTATCTGAGGAGTCGCTGGGGCCTCAACAAGGTGAGAGAGGATGGCGATAAGCATCACGCC
CTCGATGCTGCCGTGGTCGGGGTGACAACGCAGGGGATGGTGCAGAAAATCAGCAAGTATAGTAAAGCAC
ACGAATTGTATACAGTGAGAAAAAATGATGAATTCGTGGATGTCGAGACAGGCGAGTGTGTAGATGTCGA
CGAATATAAAGAAATAAGAAAGGACATTCTGCCTCGACCATGGAGAGGATTTAGTGAGGAACTGAAACTT
AGGCTCAGTGACAACCCCCTGGAGGAGCTGAAAAAGAGCCCCATAGAGACGTACAATGAGGAGTTCATTA
AGGAGAACGTGAAACCCATTTTTGTATCCCGCGTACCATTCCGAAAAATCTCAGGTAAACTGTTTAAAGA
AACCATTTATTCCGAAAGAGCTTTCAAAGATGGATACTTCGTGAGCAAAAAATCTCTCGTCGACCTCAAG
CGGGGCGACCTGGACAATTTCTACAATTATGAATGTGACAAAAAACTTTACGATGCTATTTCAGAACGGA
TGAAAGAGTTCAACTACAATGGCAAGAAGGCCTTTGAGAGTCCATTCCGGAAGCCCACCAAGTCTGGCAA
GGAGGGACCTGTCGTGAGATCCGTGAAAATTAAAAGTGCCGTGCCGTTTAAAGACGGCATTCCCATGAAT
GAGGGTCTGGTCGCTAAAGAGGGGATGGTGAGAATAGATATTTACGAGAAGGAGGGCAAGTACTTCGTGG
TGCCCGTTTACCGGTACCAGCTGGCCAAGGGAATCGTCCCTAAACGCGCGGCGATAGCAAAGAAAGATGA
GCTGAAGTGGCCTATCATGGACCAGACTTATAACTTCAAGTTCTCAATTTACAAAAACGACCTTATTGAG
GTGAAGTATGATAAGAAAGGTGTCTATTTCGGCTACTATGACGGGTTCGACCGCAACTCAGCATCCTTGA
CAATTGAAAAGCACGATAATTCTGAGCGCTACCGAAGCATCGGGCTGAAGGTTGGCGTTCTGGAAATAAA
TAAATATGAGGTCGATGTACTCGGCAACTACCATAAAGTAAAGCTTGGCGGTAATAGCAGGGCTGACCCC
AAGAAGAAGAGGAAGGTGAGGTCCATGGTCATAGCTGTTTCCTGTGTGAAATTGTTATCCGCTCACAATT
CCACACAACATACGAGCCGGAAGCATAAAGTGTAAAGCCTGGGGTGCCTAATGAGTGAGCTAACTCACAT
TAATTGCGTTGCGCTCACTGCCCGCTTTCCAGTCGGGAAACCTGTCGTGCCAGCTGCATTAATGAATCGG
CCAACGCGCGGGGAGAGGCGGTTTGCGTATTGGGCGCTCTTCCGCTTCCTCGCTCACTGACTCGCTGCGC
TCGGTCGTTCGGCTGCGTCTTCCGCTTCCTCGCTCACTGACTCGCTGCGCTCGGTCGTTCGGCTGCGGCG
AGCGGTATCAGCTCACTCAAAGGCGGTAATACGGTTATCCACAGAATCAGGGGATAACGCAGGAAAGAAC
ATGTGAGCAAAAGGCCAGCAAAAGGCCAGGAACCGTAAAAAGGCCGCGTTGCTGGCGTTTTTCCATAGGC
TCCGCCCCCCTGACGAGCATCACAAAAATCGACGCTCAAGTCAGAGGTGGCGAAACCCGACAGGACTATA
AAGATACCAGGCGTTTCCCCCTGGAAGCTCCCTCGTGCGCTCTCCTGTTCCGACCCTGCCGCTTACCGGA
TACCTGTCCGCCTTTCTCCCTTCGGGAAGCGTGGCGCTTTCTCATAGCTCACGCTGTAGGTATCTCAGTT
CGGTGTAGGTCGTTCGCTCCAAGCTGGGCTGTGTGCACGAACCCCCCGTTCAGCCCGACCGCTGCGCCTT
ATCCGGTAACTATCGTCTTGAGTCCAACCCGGTAAGACACGACTTATCGCCACTGGCAGCAGCCACTGGT
AACAGGATTAGCAGAGCGAGGTATGTAGGCGGTGCTACAGAGTTCTTGAAGTGGTGGCCTAACTACGGCT
ACACTAGAAGAACAGTATTTGGTATCTGCGCTCTGCTGAAGCCAGTTACCTTCGGAAAAAGAGTTGGTAG
CTCTTGATCCGGCAAACAAACCACCGCTGGTAGCGGTGGTTTTTTTGTTTGCAAGCAGCAGATTACGCGC
AGAAAAAAAGGATCTCAAGAAGATCCTTTGATCTTTTCTACGGGGTCTGACGCTCAGTGGAACGAAAACT
CACGTTAAGGGATTTTGGTCATGAGATTATCAAAAAGGATCTTCACCTAGATCCTTTTAAATTAAAAATG
AAGTTTTAAATCAATCTAAAGTATATATGAGTAAACTTGGTCTGACAGTTACCAATGCTTAATCAGTGAG
GCACCTATCTCAGCGATCTGTCTATTTCGTTCATCCATAGTTGCCTGACTCCCCGTCGTGTAGATAACTA
CGATACGGGAGGGCTTACCATCTGGCCCCAGTGCTGCAATGATACCGCGAGACCCACGCTCACCGGCTCC
AGATTTATCAGCAATAAACCAGCCAGCCGGAAGGGCCGAGCGCAGAAGTGGTCCTGCAACTTTATCCGCC
TCCATCCAGTCTATTAATTGTTGCCGGGAAGCTAGAGTAAGTAGTTCGCCAGTTAATAGTTTGCGCAACG
TTGTTGCCATTGCTACAGGCATCGTGGTGTCACGCTCGTCGTTTGGTATGGCTTCATTCAGCTCCGGTTC
CCAACGATCAAGGCGAGTTACATGATCCCCCATGTTGTGCAAAAAAGCGGTTAGCTCCTTCGGTCCTCCG
ATCGTTGTCAGAAGTAAGTTGGCCGCAGTGTTATCACTCATGGTTATGGCAGCACTGCATAATTCTCTTA
CTGTCATGCCATCCGTAAGATGCTTTTCTGTGACTGGTGAGTACTCAACCAAGTCATTCTGAGAATAGTG
TATGCGGCGACCGAGTTGCTCTTGCCCGGCGTCAATACGGGATAATACCGCGCCACATAGCAGAACTTTA
AAAGTGCTCATCATTGGAAAACGTTCTTCGGGGCGAAAACTCTCAAGGATCTTACCGCTGTTGAGATCCA
GTTCGATGTAACCCACTCGTGCACCCAACTGATCTTCAGCATCTTTTACTTTCACCAGCGTTTCTGGGTG
AGCAAAAACAGGAAGGCAAAATGCCGCAAAAAAGGGAATAAGGGCGACACGGAAATGTTGAATACTCATA
CTCTTCCTTTTTCAATATTATTGAAGCATTTATCAGGGTTATTGTCTCATGAGCGGATACATATTTGAAT
GTATTTAGAAAAATAAACAAATAGGGGTTCCGCGCACATTTCCCCGAAAAGTGCCACCTGACGTCTAAGA
AACCATTATTATCATGACATTAACCTATAAAAATAGGCGTATCACGAGGCCCTTTCGTCTCGCGCGTTTC
GGTGATGACGGTGAAAACCTCTGACACATGCAGCTCCCGGAGACGGTCACAGCTTGTCTGTAAGCG
Features (pLannotate 1.2.2; 11 found; start..end, strand, type, name):
     60..159     +  misc_feature   bom (fragment): basis of mobility region from pBR322
    165..319     -  CDS            lacZα (fragment): LacZα fragment of β-galactosidase; lacZ fragment
   3622..3638    -  protein_bind   lac operator: The lac repressor binds to the lac operator to inhibit transcription in E. coli. This inhibition can be relieved by adding lactose or isopropyl-β-D-thiogalactopyranoside (IPTG). lac repressor encoded by lacI
   3646..3676    -  promoter       lac promoter: promoter for the E. coli lac operon
   3691..3712    -  protein_bind   CAP binding site: CAP binding activates transcription in the presence of cAMP. E. coli catabolite activator protein
   3725..3817    -  CDS            lacI (fragment): lac repressor; lacI; The lac repressor binds to the lac operator to inhibit transcription in E. coli. This inhibition can be relieved by adding lactose or isopropyl-β-D-thiogalactopyranoside (IPTG).
   3819..3867    -  rep_origin     RSF ori (fragment): Plasmids containing the RSF 1030 origin of replication can be propagated in E. coli cells that contain additional plasmids with compatible origins.
   4050..4638    -  rep_origin     ori: high-copy-number ColE1/pMB1/pBR322/pUC origin of replication
   4809..5669    -  CDS            AmpR: β-lactamase; bla; confers resistance to ampicillin, carbenicillin, and related antibiotics
   5670..5774    -  promoter       AmpR promoter: bla
   5869..5904    +  CDS            rop (fragment): Rop protein, which maintains plasmids at low copy number; rop
