[The description below was written by a language model from this plasmid's Addgene catalogue record and pLannotate feature annotations shown in this document.]
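Description:
pUC19-B1UZL4 is a bacterial cloning plasmid that stores a synthetic Cas9 coding sequence as a template, rather than an expression vector for mammalian cells. It is built on the standard pUC19 backbone and is propagated in E. coli at high copy number through the ColE1/pMB1-type pUC origin, with selection by ampicillin through the β-lactamase (AmpR) gene and its own promoter. The sequenced plasmid is 5,946 nt.

The insert is a 3,195 bp open reading frame encoding the Cas9 orthologue designated B1UZL4 from Clostridium perfringens D str. JGS1721, recoded for human codon usage and introduced into the vector by Gibson assembly. The automated feature table does not annotate this gene. However, a large unannotated stretch lies between the remaining lacZα fragment and the lac operator, lac promoter and CAP binding site, which is consistent with the insert sitting in the pUC19 polylinker region and interrupting lacZα. Apart from these native lac elements of the backbone, no promoter is annotated for the insert, and the record shows no eukaryotic promoter, nuclear localisation signal, epitope tag, polyadenylation signal or guide RNA cassette. The short hits annotated as bom, lacI, RSF ori and rop are only fragments, probably residual backbone homology rather than functional parts.

According to the record, the plasmid serves as a sequence-optimised Cas9 gene template. It comes from work on the high-throughput assembly of multiple cas9 gene variants from sequence-verified oligonucleotides. The coding sequence would typically be amplified or subcloned into a suitable expression vector to test this orthologue in human cells.
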