Addgene plasmid #103085: pUC19-B1UZL4
Purpose: Cas9 coding gene template with optimized sequence for human codon usage
Depositing lab: Duhee Bang. Depositing organization: Yonsei University. Publication: High-throughput construction of multiple cas9 gene variants via assembly of high-depth tiled and sequence-verified oligonucleotides. Cho N, Seo HN, Ryu T, Kwon E, Huh S, Noh J, Yeom H, Hwang B, Ha H, Lee JH, Kwon S, Bang D. Nucleic Acids Res. 2018 May 18;46(9):e55. doi: 10.1093/nar/gky112. PubMed 29529247.
Backbone
  Vector backbone: pUC19
  Backbone manufacturer: NEB(New England Biolabs)
  Vector type: CRISPR ; Cloning vector
Growth in bacteria
  Bacterial resistance: Ampicillin, 100 μg/mL
  Growth temperature: 37°C
  Growth strain: DH5alpha
  Copy number: High Copy
Gene/Insert
  Gene/Insert name: B1UZL4(Cas9 coding gene from Clostridium perfringens D str. JGS1721)
  Insert size (bp): 3195
  Mutation: human codon-optimized
  Cloning method: Gibson Cloning
  Sequencing primers: 5′ gctgcaaggcgattaagttg; 3′ cggctcgtatgttgtgtgg
Terms and licenses: Academic/Nonprofit Terms; Industry Terms: Not Available to Industry
How to cite: pUC19-B1UZL4 was a gift from Duhee Bang (Addgene plasmid # 103085 ; http://n2t.net/addgene:103085 ; RRID:Addgene_103085)
