>Addgene plasmid #103085 | pUC19-B1UZL4 | depositor partial sequence | sequence record 195207 | B1UZL4
ATGAACAAAGACATCAACTACGCCCTGGGGCTGGATATCGGCATCACCTCCGTCGGCTGGGCAGTTATAA
ACCTGGATTTGAACCGAATCGAAGATCTGGGCGTGAGAATTTTTAACGCAGCCGAGAATCTCAAAGATGG
TTCATCATTGGCTCTCCCGAGGCGGCTTGCACGCGGACGAAGAAGGCTCCTGCGCAGGAAAGCATACCGA
GTCGAAAGAGTGCGGAAGCTGATTCTTAAAAACAACATACTCACCAAGGAGGAATTGGAGGGTTTGTTCA
AAAATAAGGAGGTGATCGACGTCTGGGAAGCCCGCGTGAAAGGTCTGGATTACAAACTGTCTAGAGAAGA
GTGGGCCAAGATTCTCATCAATTTTTGCAAGAGGCGCGGTTTTAAGAGCAACAGAAAAAATGAAGCCAAG
GATAAGGAAGCAGGACAAATATTGTCCAGCATATCTTACAACATCGAAAAGATGAAGGAAACCAACAGTA
GGACGATCGGCGAGTATATCTATAACGAAGTGAAGAATTCCGAGGATTCATACGCCCCACTTCGCAATAA
GTTCGGCGAATATAAAATGTGTGTGAGCCGAGATGTGATCCGGGAAGAGATTCATACCCTTTTTGAGAAA
CAGCGCGAGCTGGGCAATAATTTTGCCAGCGATGAAATCGAGGATAAGTATTTCGAGATTTTCAATTCTC
AGCGGCCTTTTAGCAACTTCGAGGACCTGGAAAAGCTCGTGGGTTTTTGCACTTTCGAGCGAAAGAAACA
TAAACGAGCACCAAAACACTGCATCAGCAGCGAAGAGTTCACACTTTATGAAGGCATCAACAAGCTGTCA
ATTATTAAGGACGGTGAGAAGAGAAAGCTCTCAGAGGAGGAACGAACTCTTGTCGTTAACGAGGCATTCA
ATAAAAAGGAAATTAAATATACTACTCTGCGGAAGCTCCTTGGCCTCTCCGAGGAGGAGCTGTTTTCTAC
ACTGACATATTCCATCGACAAAGACATTTCCAAAACTGAAAACACCAAGTTTGTCTCATTGAAAGGATAC
CATGAGATTAAAAGGGCCATTGAAAAGGGCGTGAGTAAAAAGGCGTGGCAGGATATCGAGAATAATAGAA
ACCTCCTTAATGATATCGCCTACGTGTTGACACTGGGGAAAACAGATGATGAGATTGAGAAGCAGTTGAG
GCTGAGGAACGTCCCAGAGGAGCTTTTCGAATCACTTCTTGATATGTCTTTTAATAAGTTTAACAATCTT
TCTATCTACGCCTTGGAGAAAATACTCCCTTTTATGAAAGAGGGGTATCAGTACAATGAAGCATGCGAAA
AGGCCGGCTACAACTTCAAGGCGATCTATGAGGGCGTCAGAACCAAGAAGCTCCCCGTAATCGAAATAGA
CGAAATAGTTAATCCCGTGGTTAACAGGGCTCTGGCTCAGACAAGAAAAGTGATCAACTCAGTGATCGAC
AAGTACGGATCTCCTGTGCGGATTAACATCGAGCTGGCCAGGGATCTGGCAAAGAATTTCAAGGACAGAA
AACTCATCGAGAAAGAACAGAAAGAAAATAGGGCAAACCTGGACAAGATTCGCGAGAACCTCCGGGAATT
GATGGACAAGGAGCCAACAGTCGTCGAGGTGCTGAAGTATAGGCTCTGGGAGCAGCAAAGGGGGGAATGC
GCCTACACCCAATCTCAAATACCTCTGGAAAGACTCTTTAGTCCAGGATACTGCGAGATCGATCATATTA
TTCCCTTTAGCCGCTCCTTCGATGATTCACTGAGCAACAAAATCCTGGTGTTGGGCTCAGAAAACCAGAG
GAAAGGTAACCGCACTCCTTACGAATATTTTGGTGAAGACTCTGAGAGATGGAATTCCTTCGAGATCTGG
GTGAAAGGGTCCTATCTGAACTATAAGAAAAAGGCCAATCTTTTGAAAAAAAAATTTTCCGAAGAAGAAC
AGCGCGACTGGAAAGCCCGCAACCTTCAGGACACTAAGTACATCTGCAGATACATCAGCAACTTTGTGAA
TAACCGGCTCGAATTCAAAGAAAGCGAGAATAAACAGAAGGTGATCACCGTGAATGGTCGAGCCACTGCT
TATCTGAGGAGTCGCTGGGGCCTCAACAAGGTGAGAGAGGATGGCGATAAGCATCACGCCCTCGATGCTG
CCGTGGTCGGGGTGACAACGCAGGGGATGGTGCAGAAAATCAGCAAGTATAGTAAAGCACACGAATTGTA
TACAGTGAGAAAAAATGATGAATTCGTGGATGTCGAGACAGGCGAGTGTGTAGATGTCGACGAATATAAA
GAAATAAGAAAGGACATTCTGCCTCGACCATGGAGAGGATTTAGTGAGGAACTGAAACTTAGGCTCAGTG
ACAACCCCCTGGAGGAGCTGAAAAAGAGCCCCATAGAGACGTACAATGAGGAGTTCATTAAGGAGAACGT
GAAACCCATTTTTGTATCCCGCGTACCATTCCGAAAAATCTCAGGTAAACTGTTTAAAGAAACCATTTAT
TCCGAAAGAGCTTTCAAAGATGGATACTTCGTGAGCAAAAAATCTCTCGTCGACCTCAAGCGGGGCGACC
TGGACAATTTCTACAATTATGAATGTGACAAAAAACTTTACGATGCTATTTCAGAACGGATGAAAGAGTT
CAACTACAATGGCAAGAAGGCCTTTGAGAGTCCATTCCGGAAGCCCACCAAGTCTGGCAAGGAGGGACCT
GTCGTGAGATCCGTGAAAATTAAAAGTGCCGTGCCGTTTAAAGACGGCATTCCCATGAATGAGGGTCTGG
TCGCTAAAGAGGGGATGGTGAGAATAGATATTTACGAGAAGGAGGGCAAGTACTTCGTGGTGCCCGTTTA
CCGGTACCAGCTGGCCAAGGGAATCGTCCCTAAACGCGCGGCGATAGCAAAGAAAGATGAGCTGAAGTGG
CCTATCATGGACCAGACTTATAACTTCAAGTTCTCAATTTACAAAAACGACCTTATTGAGGTGAAGTATG
ATAAGAAAGGTGTCTATTTCGGCTACTATGACGGGTTCGACCGCAACTCAGCATCCTTGACAATTGAAAA
GCACGATAATTCTGAGCGCTACCGAAGCATCGGGCTGAAGGTTGGCGTTCTGGAAATAAATAAATATGAG
GTCGATGTACTCGGCAACTACCATAAAGTAAAGCTTGGCGGTAAT
